Addgene plasmid #78281: pLux01
Purpose: mRFP1 expressed behind an AHL-inducible construct
Depositing lab: Tom Ellis. Depositing organization: Imperial College London. Publication: Engineering control of bacterial cellulose production using a genetic toolkit and a new cellulose-producing strain. Florea M, Hagemann H, Santosa G, Abbott J, Micklem CN, Spencer-Milnes X, de Arroyo Garcia L, Paschou D, Lazenbatt C, Kong D, Chughtai H, Jensen K, Freemont PS, Kitney R, Reeve B, Ellis T. Proc Natl Acad Sci U S A. 2016 Jun 14;113(24):E3431-40. doi: 10.1073/pnas.1522985113. Epub 2016 May 31. PubMed 27247386.
Backbone
  Vector backbone: pSEVA331Bb
  Backbone size w/o insert (bp): 2893
Growth in bacteria
  Bacterial resistance: Chloramphenicol, 25 μg/mL
  Growth temperature: 37°C
  Growth strain: DH5alpha
  Copy number: Unknown
Gene/Insert
  Gene/Insert name: AHL inducible mRFP1
Terms and licenses: Academic/Nonprofit Terms; Industry Terms: Not Available to Industry
How to cite: pLux01 was a gift from Tom Ellis (Addgene plasmid # 78281 ; http://n2t.net/addgene:78281 ; RRID:Addgene_78281)
