[The description below was written by a language model from this plasmid's Addgene catalogue record and pLannotate feature annotations shown in this document.]
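Description:
pLux01 is a broad-host-range bacterial reporter plasmid built on pSEVA331Bb, a SEVA-format backbone adapted with BioBrick prefix and suffix sites flanking the cargo position. Replication relies on the pBBR1 oriV together with its cognate Rep protein, a system derived from Bordetella bronchiseptica that functions in many Gram-negative species. An incP oriT allows the plasmid to be mobilised by conjugation when transfer functions are supplied in trans. Selection is by chloramphenicol, conferred by a cat gene under its own promoter. The record lists DH5alpha as the propagation strain and gives the copy number as unknown. Lambda t0 and rrnB T1 terminators border the cargo region and insulate it from backbone transcription.

The insert is a two-unit acyl-homoserine lactone (AHL) sensing circuit. In the first unit, luxR from Aliivibrio fischeri, which encodes the transcriptional activator that binds the autoinducer, sits downstream of a short sequence annotated as a lacIq promoter fragment, presumably a constitutive promoter, and is closed by a double rrnB T1/T7Te terminator. The second unit carries the monomeric red fluorescent protein mRFP1, followed by the same terminator pair. The promoter driving mRFP1 is not annotated in the feature table. Given the stated purpose, the roughly 100 bp gap upstream of the coding sequence is expected to hold a LuxR-responsive promoter and ribosome binding site, but the record does not confirm this. When AHL is present, LuxR should activate mRFP1 transcription, giving a red fluorescent readout. The associated publication describes a genetic toolkit for a cellulose-producing bacterium, which suggests the plasmid serves to characterise inducible gene expression in such hosts.
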