Features (pLannotate 1.2.2; 16 found; start..end, strand, type, name):
      1..37      +  promoter       lacIq promoter (fragment): lacI (mutant); In the lacIq allele, a single base change in the promoter boosts expression of the lacI gene about 10-fold.
     64..813     +  CDS            luxR: LUXR_ALIFS - Experimental evidence at protein level: Swiss-Prot protein existence level 1. Transcriptional activator of the bioluminescence operon. Binds to the OHHL autoinducer. From Aliivibrio fischeri (Vibrio fischeri).
    861..932     +  terminator     rrnB T1 terminator: transcription terminator T1 from the E. coli rrnB gene
    948..975     +  terminator     T7Te terminator: phage T7 early transcription terminator
   1071..1745    +  CDS            mRFP1: mRFP1 is a basic (constitutively fluorescent) red fluorescent protein published in 2002, derived from Discosoma sp.. It is reported to be a somewhat slowly-maturing monomer with low acid sensitivity.
   1793..1864    +  terminator     rrnB T1 terminator: transcription terminator T1 from the E. coli rrnB gene
   1880..1907    +  terminator     T7Te terminator: phage T7 early transcription terminator
   1914..1934    +  misc_feature   BioBrick suffix: universal suffix for all parts
   1939..2033    +  terminator     lambda t0 terminator: transcription terminator from phage lambda
   2081..2183    +  promoter       cat promoter: promoter of the E. coli cat gene encoding chloramphenicol acetyltransferase
   2184..2840    +  CDS            cat: CAT_ECOLX - Experimental evidence at protein level: Swiss-Prot protein existence level 1. This enzyme is an effector of chloramphenicol resistance in bacteria. From Escherichia coli. This protein is used as a marker in many commonly used cloning vectors, such as pACYC184.
   2992..3100    +  oriT           oriT: incP origin of transfer
   3111..3773    -  CDS            pBBR1 Rep: replication protein for the broad-host-range plasmid pBBR1 from Bordetella bronchiseptica
   3774..4545    -  rep_origin     pBBR1 oriV: replication origin of the broad-host-range plasmid pBBR1 from Bordetella bronchiseptica; requires the pBBR1 Rep protein for replication
   4660..4746    -  terminator     rrnB T1 terminator: Escherichia coli rrnB; transcription terminator T1 from the E. coli rrnB gene
   4785..4806    +  misc_feature   BioBrick prefix: BioBrick prefix for parts that do not start with "ATG"
>Addgene plasmid #78281 | pLux01 | depositor full sequence | sequence record 146157 | pLux01 sequence 4806 bps
TGGTGCAAAACCTTTCGCGGTATGGCATGATAGCGCCTACTAGAGAAAGAGGAGAAATACTAGATGAAAA
ACATAAATGCCGACGACACATACAGAATAATTAATAAAATTAAAGCTTGTAGAAGCAATAATGATATTAA
TCAATGCTTATCTGATATGACTAAAATGGTACATTGTGAATATTATTTACTCGCGATCATTTATCCTCAT
TCTATGGTTAAATCTGATATTTCAATCCTAGATAATTACCCTAAAAAATGGAGGCAATATTATGATGACG
CTAATTTAATAAAATATGATCCTATAGTAGATTATTCTAACTCCAATCATTCACCAATTAATTGGAATAT
ATTTGAAAACAATGCTGTAAATAAAAAATCTCCAAATGTAATTAAAGAAGCGAAAACATCAGGTCTTATC
ACTGGGTTTAGTTTCCCTATTCATACGGCTAACAATGGCTTCGGAATGCTTAGTTTTGCACATTCAGAAA
AAGACAACTATATAGATAGTTTATTTTTACATGCGTGTATGAACATACCATTAATTGTTCCTTCTCTAGT
TGATAATTATCGAAAAATAAATATAGCAAATAATAAATCAAACAACGATTTAACCAAAAGAGAAAAAGAA
TGTTTAGCGTGGGCATGCGAAGGAAAAAGCTCTTGGGATATTTCAAAAATATTAGGTTGCAGTGAGCGTA
CTGTCACTTTCCATTTAACCAATGCGCAAATGAAACTCAATACAACAAACCGCTGCCAAAGTATTTCTAA
AGCAATTTTAACAGGAGCAATTGATTGCCCATACTTTAAAAATTAATAACACTGATAGTGCTAGTGTAGA
TCACTACTAGAGCCAGGCATCAAATAAAACGAAAGGCTCAGTCGAAAGACTGGGCCTTTCGTTTTATCTG
TTGTTTGTCGGTGAACGCTCTCTACTAGAGTCACACTGGCTCACCTTCGGGTGGGCCTTTCTGCGTTTAT
ATACTAGAGACCTGTAGGATCGTACAGGTTTACGCAAGAAAATGGTTTGTTATAGTCGAATAAATACTAG
TGAAAGAGGAGAAATACTAGATGGCTTCCTCCGAAGACGTTATCAAAGAGTTCATGCGTTTCAAAGTTCG
TATGGAAGGTTCCGTTAACGGTCACGAGTTCGAAATCGAAGGTGAAGGTGAAGGTCGTCCGTACGAAGGT
ACCCAGACCGCTAAACTGAAAGTTACCAAAGGTGGTCCGCTGCCGTTCGCTTGGGACATCCTGTCCCCGC
AGTTCCAGTACGGTTCCAAAGCTTACGTTAAACACCCGGCTGACATCCCGGACTACCTGAAACTGTCCTT
CCCGGAAGGTTTCAAATGGGAACGTGTTATGAACTTCGAAGACGGTGGTGTTGTTACCGTTACCCAGGAC
TCCTCCCTGCAAGACGGTGAGTTCATCTACAAAGTTAAACTGCGTGGTACCAACTTCCCGTCCGACGGTC
CGGTTATGCAGAAAAAAACCATGGGTTGGGAAGCTTCCACCGAACGTATGTACCCGGAAGACGGTGCTCT
GAAAGGTGAAATCAAAATGCGTCTGAAACTGAAAGACGGTGGTCACTACGACGCTGAAGTTAAAACCACC
TACATGGCTAAAAAACCGGTTCAGCTGCCGGGTGCTTACAAAACCGACATCAAACTGGACATCACCTCCC
ACAACGAAGACTACACCATCGTTGAACAGTACGAACGTGCTGAAGGTCGTCACTCCACCGGTGCTTAATA
ACGCTGATAGTGCTAGTGTAGATCGCTACTAGAGCCAGGCATCAAATAAAACGAAAGGCTCAGTCGAAAG
ACTGGGCCTTTCGTTTTATCTGTTGTTTGTCGGTGAACGCTCTCTACTAGAGTCACACTGGCTCACCTTC
GGGTGGGCCTTTCTGCGTTTATATACTAGAAGCGGCCGCTGCAGCTTGGACTCCTGTTGATAGATCCAGT
AATGACCTCAGAACTCCATCTGGATTTGTTCAGAACGCTCGGTTGCCGCCGGGCGTTTTTTATTGGTGAG
AATCCAGGGGTCCCCAATAATTACGATTTAAATTGGCGAAAATGAGACGTTGATCGGCACGTAAGAGGTT
CCAACTTTCACCATAATGAAATAAGATCACTACCGGGCGTATTTTTTGAGTTATCGAGATTTTCAGGAGC
TAAGGAAGCTAAAATGGAGAAAAAAATCACTGGATATACCACCGTTGATATATCCCAATGGCATCGTAAA
GAACATTTTGAGGCATTTCAGTCAGTTGCTCAATGTACCTATAACCAGACCGTTCAGCTGGATATTACGG
CCTTTTTAAAGACCGTAAAGAAAAATAAGCACAAGTTTTATCCGGCCTTTATTCACATTCTTGCCCGCCT
GATGAATGCTCATCCGGAATTTCGTATGGCAATGAAAGACGGTGAGCTGGTGATATGGGATAGTGTTCAC
CCTTGTTACACCGTTTTCCATGAGCAAACTGAAACGTTTTCATCGCTCTGGAGTGAATACCACGACGATT
TCCGGCAGTTTCTACACATATATTCGCAAGATGTGGCGTGTTACGGTGAAAACCTGGCCTATTTCCCTAA
AGGGTTTATTGAGAATATGTTTTTCGTCTCAGCCAATCCCTGGGTGAGTTTCACCAGTTTTGATTTAAAC
GTGGCCAATATGGACAACTTCTTCGCCCCCGTTTTCACCATGGGCAAATATTATACGCAAGGCGACAAGG
TGCTGATGCCGCTGGCGATTCAGGTTCATCATGCCGTTTGTGATGGCTTCCATGTCGGCAGAATGCTTAA
TGAATTACAACAGTACTGCGATGAGTGGCAGGGCGGGGCGTAATTTGACTTTTGTCCTTTTCCGCTGCAT
AACCCTGCTTCGGGGTCATTATAGCGATTTTTTCGGTATATCCATCCTTTTTCGCACGATATACAGGATT
TTGCCAAAGGGTTCGTGTAGACTTTCCTTGGTGTATCCAACGGCGTCAGCCGGGCAGGATAGGTGAAGTA
GGCCCACCCGCGAGCGGGTGTTCCTTCTTCACTGTCCCTTATTCGCACCTGGCGGTGCTCAACGGGAATC
CTGCTCTGCGAGGCTGGCCGTAGGCCGGCCCTACCGGCGCGGCAGCGTTACCCGTGTCGGCGGCTCCAAC
GGCTCGCCATCGTCCAGAAAACACGGCTCATCGGGCATCGGCAGGCGCTGCTGCCCGCGCCGTTCCCATT
CCTCCGTTTCGGTCAAGGCTGGCAGGTCTGGTTCCATGCCCGGAATGCCGGGCTGGCTGGGCGGCTCCTC
GCCGGGGCCGGTCGGTAGTTGCTGCTCGCCCGGATACAGGGTCGGGATGCGGCGCAGGTCGCCATGCCCC
AACAGCGATTCGTCCTGGTCGTCGTGATCAACCACCACGGCGGCACTGAACACCGACAGGCGCAACTGGT
CGCGGGGCTGGCCCCACGCCACGCGGTCATTGACCACGTAGGCCGACACGGTGCCGGGGCCGTTGAGCTT
CACGACGGAGATCCAGCGCTCGGCCACCAAGTCCTTGACTGCGTATTGGACCGTCCGCAAAGAACGTCCG
ATGAGCTTGGAAAGTGTCTTCTGGCTGACCACCACGGCGTTCTGGTGGCCCATCTGCGCCACGAGGTGAT
GCAGCAGCATTGCCGCCGTGGGTTTCCTCGCAATAAGCCCGGCCCACGCCTCATGCGCTTTGCGTTCCGT
TTGCACCCAGTGACCGGGCTTGTTCTTGGCTTGAATGCCGATTTCTCTGGACTGCGTGGCCATGCTTATC
TCCATGCGGTAGGGGTGCCGCACGGTTGCGGCACCATGCGCAATCAGCTGCAACTTTTCGGCAGCGCGAC
AACAATTATGCGTTGCGTAAAAGTGGCAGTCAATTACAGATTTTCTTTAACCTACGCAATGAGCTATTGC
GGGGGGTGCCGCAATGAGCTGTTGCGTACCCCCCTTTTTTAAGTTGTTGATTTTTAAGTCTTTCGCATTT
CGCCCTATATCTAGTTCTTTGGTGCCCAAAGAAGGGCACCCCTGCGGGGTTCCCCCACGCCTTCGGCGCG
GCTCCCCCTCCGGCAAAAAGTGGCCCCTCCGGGGCTTGTTGATCGACTGCGCGGCCTTCGGCCTTGCCCA
AGGTGGCGCTGCCCCCTTGGAACCCCCGCACTCGCCGCCGTGAGGCTCGGGGGGCAGGCGGGCGGGCTTC
GCCCTTCGACTGCCCCCACTCGCATAGGCTTGGGTCGTTCCAGGCGCGTCAAGGCCAAGCCGCTGCGCGG
TCGCTGCGCGAGCCTTGACCCGCCTTCCACTTGGTGTCCAACCGGCAAGCGAAGCGCGCAGGCCGCAGGC
CGGAGGCTTTTCCCCAGAGAAAATTAAAAAAATTGATGGGGCAAGGCCGCAGGCCGCGCAGTTGGAGCCG
GTGGGTATGTGGTCGAAGGCTGGGTAGCCGGTGGGCAATCCCTGTGGTCAAGCTCGTGGGCAGGCGCAGC
CTGTCCATCAGCTTGTCCAGCAGGGTTGTCCACGGGCCGAGCGAAGCGAGCCAGCCGGTGGCCGCTCGCG
GCCATCGTCCACATATCCACGGGCTGGCAAGGGAGCGCAGCGACCGCGCAGGGCGAAGCCCGGAGAGCAA
GCCCGTAGGGGGGGCGCGCCCAGCTGTCTAGGGCGGCGGATTTGTCCTACTCAGGAGAGCGTTCACCGAC
AAACAACAGATAAAACGAAAGGCCCAGTCTTTCGACTGAGCCTTTCGTTTTATTTGATGCCTTTAATTAA
AGCGGATAACAATTTCACACAGGAGAATTCGCGGCCGCTTCTAGAG
