>Addgene plasmid #78281 | pLux01 | addgene partial sequence | sequence record 150765 | M13pUC-Rev 5'-AGCGGATAACAATTTCACACAGG-3'
ACCTTTCGCGGTATGGCATGATAGCGCCTACTAGAGAAAGAGGAGAAATACTAGATGAAAAACATAAATG
CCGACGACACATACAGAATAATTAATAAAATTAAAGCTTGTAGAAGCAATAATGATATTAATCAATGCTT
ATCTGATATGACTAAAATGGTACATTGTGAATATTATTTACTCGCGATCATTTATCCTCATTCTATGGTT
AAATCTGATATTTCAATCCTAGATAATTACCCTAAAAAATGGAGGCAATATTATGATGACGCTAATTTAA
TAAAATATGATCCTATAGTAGATTATTCTAACTCCAATCATTCACCAATTAATTGGAATATATTTGAAAA
CAATGCTGTAAATAAAAAATCTCCAAATGTAATTAAAGAAGCGAAAACATCAGGTCTTATCACTGGGTTT
AGTTTCCCTATTCATACGGCTAACAATGGCTTCGGAATGCTTAGTTTTGCACATTCAGAAAAAGACAACT
ATATAGATAGTTTATTTTTACATGCGTGTATGAACATACCATTAATTGTTCCTTCTCTAGTTGATAATTA
TCGAAAAATAAATATAGCAAATAATAAATCAAACAACGATTTAACCAAAAGAGAAAAAGAATGTTTAGCG
TGGGCATGCGAAGGAAAAAGCTCTTGGGATATTTCAAAAATATTAGGTTGCAGTGAGCGTACTGTCACTT
TCCATTTAACCAATGCGCAAATGAAACTCAATACAACAAACCGCTGCCAAAGTATTTCTAAAGCAATTTT
AACAGGAGCAATTGATTGCCCATACTTTAA
