>Addgene plasmid #78281 | pLux01 | addgene partial sequence | sequence record 151232 | LuxR-R 5'-cgtcatcataatattgcctcca-3'
ATATCAGATTTAACCATAGAATGAGGATAAATGATCGCGAGTAAATAATATTCACAATGTACCATTTTAG
TCATATCAGATAAGCATTGATTAATATCATTATTGCTTCTACAAGCTTTAATTTTATTAATTATTCTGTA
TGTGTCGTCGGCATTTATGTTTTTCATCTAGTATTTCTCCTCTTTCTCTAGTAGGCGCTATCATGCCATA
CCGCGAAAGGTTTTGCACCACTCTAGAAGCGGCCGCGAATTCTCCTGTGTGAAATTGTTATCCGCTTTAA
TTAAAGGCATCAAATAAAACGAAAGGCTCAGTCGAAAGACTGGGCCTTTCGTTTTATCTGTTGTTTGTCG
GTGAACGCTCTCCTGAGTAGGACAAATCCGCCGCCCTAGACAGCTGGGCGCGCCCCCCCTACGGGCTTGC
TCTCCGGGCTTCGCCCTGCGCGGTCGCTGCGCTCCCTTGCCAGCCCGTGGATATGTGGACGATGGCCGCG
AGCGGCCACCGGCTGGCTCGCTTC
